>Addgene plasmid #85942 | pOP523 | addgene full sequence | sequence record 169620 | Addgene NGS Result
TTACAATTTCCATTCGCCATTCAGGCTGCGCAACTGTTGGGAAGGGCGATCGGTGCGGGCCTCTTCGCTA
TTACGCCAGCTGGCGAAAGGGGGATGTGCTGCAAGGCGATTAAGTTGGGTAACGCCAGGGTTTTCCCAGT
CACGACGTTGTAAAACGACGGCCAGTGAGCGCGCGTAATACGACTCACTATAGGGCGAATTGGAGCTCTG
AAATGAGCTGTTGACAATTAATCATCCGGCTCGTATAATGTGTGGAATTGTGAGCGGATAACAATTTCAC
ACCGCCTTCGGCGAAGCTAGGGACGAGAGCTAGCATGGCTGAAGCGCAAAATGATCCCCTGCTGCCGGGA
TACTCGTTTAACGCCCATCTGGTGGCGGGTTTAACGCCGATTGAGGCCAACGGTTATCTCGATTTTTTTA
TCGACCGACCGCTGGGAATGAAAGGTTATATTCTCAATCTCACCATTCGCGGTCAGGGGGTGGTGAAAAA
TCAGGGACGAGAATTTGTCTGCCGACCGGGTGATATTTTGCTGTTCCCGCCAGGAGAGATTCATCACTAC
GGTCGTCATCCGGAGGCTCGCGAATGGTATCACCAGTGGGTTTACTTTCGTCCGCGCGCCTACTGGCATG
AATGGCTTAACTGGCCGTCAATATTTGCCAATACGGGTTTCTTTCGCCCGGATGAAGCGCACCAGCCGCA
TTTCAGCGACCTGTTTGGGCAAATCATTAACGCCGGGCAAGGGGAAGGGCGCTATTCGGAGCTGCTGGCG
ATAAATCTGCTTGAGCAATTGTTACTGCGGCGCATGGAAGCGATTAACGAGTCGCTCCATCCGCCGATGG
ATAATCGGGTACGCGAGGCTTGTCAGTACATCAGCGATCACCTGGCAGACAGCAATTTTGATATCGCCAG
CGTCGCACAGCATGTTTGCTTGTCGCCGTCGCGTCTGTCACATCTTTTCCGCCAGCAGTTAGGGATTAGC
GTCTTAAGCTGGCGCGAGGACCAACGTATCAGCCAGGCGAAGCTGCTTTTGAGCACTACCCGGATGCCTA
TCGCCACCGTCGGTCGCAATGTTGGTTTTGACGATCAACTCTATTTCTCGCGAGTATTTAAAAAATGCAC
CGGGGCCAGCCCGAGCGAGTTTCGTGCCGGTTGTGAAGAAAAAGTGAATGATGTAGCCGTCAAGTTGTCA
TAAGGCATCAAATAAAACGAAAGGCTCAGTCGAAAGACTGGGCCTTTCGTTTTATCTGTTGTTTGTCGGT
GAACGCTCTCCTGAGTAGGACAAATCCGCCGCCCTAGAGCCCGGATGATCCTGACAGCTCCACCGCGGTG
GCGGCCGCTCTAGAACTAGTGGTTGACCAGACAAACCACGACAATTGTGAGCGGATAACAATTTCACACA
GGGCCCTCGGACACCGAGGAGAATGTCAAGAGGCGAACACACAACGTCTTGGAGCGCCAGAGGAGGAACG
AGCTAAAACGGAGCTTTTTTGCCCTGCGTGACCAGATCCCGGAGTTGGAAAACAATGAAAAGGCCCCCAA
GGTAGTTATCCTTAAAAAAGCCACAGCATACATCCTGTCCGTCCAAGCAGAGGAGCAAAAGCTCATTTCT
GAAGAGGACTTGTTGCGGAAACGACGAGAACAGTTGAAACACAAACTTGAACAGCTACGGAACTCTTGTG
CGTAAGGAAAAGTAAGGAAAACGATTCCTTCTAACAGAAATGTCCTGAGCAATCACCTATGAACTGTCGA
CTCGAGCATAGCATTTTTATCCATAAGATTAGCGGATCCTAAGCTTTACAATTGTGAGCGCTCACAATTA
TGATAGATTCAATTGTGAGCGGATAACAATTTCACACAGCAAAAAAAGCAAAAAGCATTTACCATAGGTC
CCAATATAAGGAGAGGGTGTACAATGAGCACAAAAAAGAAA
[261 nt withheld, positions 1932-2192]
ATGCAGCCGTCACTTAGAAGTGAGTATGAGTACCCTGTTTTTTCTCATGTTCAGGCAGGGATGTTCTCAC
CTGAGCTTAGAACCTTTACCAAAGGTGATGCGGAGAGATGGGTAAGCACAACCAAAAAAGCCAGTGATTC
TGCATTCTGGCTTGAGGTTGAAGGTAATTCCATGACCGCACCAACAGGCTCCAAGCCAAGCTTTCCTGAC
GGAATGTTAATTCTCGTTGACCCTGAGCAGGCTGTTGAGCCAGGTGATTTCTGCATAGCCAGACTTGGGG
GTGATGAGTTTACCTTCAAGAAACTGATCAGGGATAGCGGTCAGGTGTTTTTACAACCACTAAACCCACA
GTACCCAATGATCCCATGCAATGAGAGTTGTTCCGTTGTGGGGAAAGTTATCGCTAGTCAGTGGCCTGAA
GAGACGTTTGGCTGACCCCGGGCTGCAGGAATTCGATATCAAGCTTATCGATACCGTCGACCTCGAGGGG
GGGCCCGGTACCCAGCTTTTGTTCCCTTTAGTGAGGGTTAATTGCGCGCTTGGCGTAATCATGGTCATAG
CTGTTTCCTGTGTGAAATTGTTATCCGCTCACAATTCCACACAACATACGAGCCGGAAGCATAAAGTGTA
AAGCCTGGGGTGCCTAATGAGTGAGCTAACTCACATTAATTGCGTTGCGCTCACTGCCCGCTTTCCAGTC
GGGAAACCTGTCGTGCCAGCTGCATTAATGAATCGGCCAACGCGCGGGGAGAGGCGGTTTGCGTATTGGG
CGCATGCATAAAAACTGTTGTAATTCATTAAGCATTCTGCCGACATGGAAGCCATCACAAACGGCATGAT
GAACCTGAATCGCCAGCGGCATCAGCACCTTGTCGCCTTGCGTATAATATTTGCCCATGGTGAAAACGGG
GGCGAAGAAGTTGTCCATATTGGCCACGTTTAAATCAAAACTGGTGAAACTCACCCAGGGATTGGCTGAG
ACGAAAAACATATTCTCAATAAACCCTTTAGGGAAATAGGCCAGGTTTTCACCGTAACACGCCACATCTT
GCGAATATATGTGTAGAAACTGCCGGAAATCGTCGTGGTATTCACTCCAGAGCGATGAAAACGTTTCAGT
TTGCTCATGGAAAACGGTGTAACAAGGGTGAACACTATCCCATATCACCAGCTCACCGTCTTTCATTGCC
ATACGGAATTCCGGATGAGCATTCATCAGGCGGGCAAGAATGTGAATAAAGGCCGGATAAAACTTGTGCT
TATTTTTCTTTACGGTCTTTAAAAAGGCCGTAATATCCAGCTGAACGGTCTGGTTATAGGTACATTGAGC
AACTGACTGAAATGCCTCAAAATGTTCTTTACGATGCCATTGGGATATATCAACGGTGGTATATCCAGTG
ATTTTTTTCTCCATTTTAGCTTCCTTAGCTCCTGAAAATCTCGATAACTCAAAAAATACGCCCGGTAGTG
ATCTTATTTCATTATGGTGAAAGTTGGAACCTCTTACGTGCCGATCAACGTCTCATTTTCGCCAAAAGTT
GGCCCAGGGCTTCCCGGTATCAACAGGGACACCAGGATTTATTTATTCTGCGAAGTGATCTTCCGTCACA
GGTATTTATTCGAAGACGAAAGGGCCTCGTGATACGCCTATTTTTATAGGTTAATGTCATGATAATAATG
GTTTCTTAGACGTCAGGTGGCACTTTTCGGGGAAATGTGCGCGCCCGCGTTCCTGCTGGCGCTGGGCCTG
TTTCTGGCGCTGGACTTCCCGCTGTTCCGTCAGCAGCTTTTCGCCCACGGCCTTGATGATCGCGGCGGCC
TTGGCCTGCATATCCCGATTCAACGGCCCCAGGGCGTCCAGAACGGGCTTCAGGCGCTCCCGAAGGTCTC
GGGCCGTCTCTTGGGCTTGATCGGCCTTCTTGCGCATCTCACGCGCTCCTGCGGCGGCCTGTAGGGCAGG
CTCATACCCCTGCCGAACCGCTTTTGTCAGCCGGTCGGCCACGGCTTCCGGCGTCTCAACGCGCTTTGAG
ATTCCCAGCTTTTCGGCCAATCCCTGCGGTGCATAGGCGCGTGGCTCGACCGCTTGCGGGCTGATGGTGA
CGTGGCCCACTGGTGGCCGCTCCAGGGCCTCGTAGAACGCCTGAATGCGCGTGTGACGTGCCTTGCTGCC
CTCGATGCCCCGTTGCAGCCCTAGATCGGCCACAGCGGCCGCAAACGTGGTCTGGTCGCGGGTCATCTGC
GCTTTGTTGCCGATGAACTCCTTGGCCGACAGCCTGCCGTCCTGCGTCAGCGGCACCACGAACGCGGTCA
TGTGCGGGCTGGTTTCGTCACGGTGGATGCTGGCCGTCACGATGCGATCCGCCCCGTACTTGTCCGCCAG
CCACTTGTGCGCCTTCTCGAAGAACGCCGCCTGCTGTTCTTGGCTGGCCGACTTCCACCATTCCGGGCTG
GCCGTCATGACGTACTCGACCGCCAACACAGCGTCCTTGCGCCGCTTCTCTGGCAGCAACTCGCGCAGTC
GGCCCATCGCTTCATCGGTGCTGCTGGCCGCCCAGTGCTCGTTCTCTGGCGTCCTGCTGGCGTCAGCGTT
GGGCGTCTCGCGCTCGCGGTAGGCGTGCTTGAGACTGGCCGCCACGTTGCCCATTTTCGCCAGCTTCTTG
CATCGCATGATCGCGTATGCCGCCATGCCTGCCCCTCCCTTTTGGTGTCCAACCGGCTCGACGGGGGCAG
CGCAAGGCGGTGCCTCCGGCGGGCCACTCAATGCTTGAGTATACTCACTAGACTTTGCTTCGCAAAGTCG
TGACCGCCTACGGCGGCTGCGGCGCCCTACGGGCTTGCTCTCCGGGCTTCGCCCTGCGCGGTCGCTGCGC
TCCCTTGCCAGCCCGTGGATATGTGGACGATGGCCGCGAGCGGCCACCGGCTGGCTCGCTTCGCTCGGCC
CGTGGACAACCCTGCTGGACAAGCTGATGGACAGGCTGCGCCTGCCCACGAGCTTGACCACAGGGATTGC
CCACCGGCTACCCAGCCTTCGACCACATACCCACCGGCTCCAACTGCGCGGCCTGCGGCCTTGCCCCATC
AATTTTTTTAATTTTCTCTGGGGAAAAGCCTCCGGCCTGCGGCCTGCGCGCTTCGCTTGCCGGTTGGACA
CCAAGTGGAAGGCGGGTCAAGGCTCGCGCAGCGACCGCGCAGCGGCTTGGCCTTGACGCGCCTGGAACGA
CCCAAGCCTATGCGAGTGGGGGCAGTCGAAGGGCGAAGCCCGCCCGCCTGCCCCCCGAGCCTCACGGCGG
CGAGTGCGGGGGTTCCAAGGGGGCAGCGCCACCTTGGGCAAGGCCGAAGGCCGCGCAGTCGATCAACAAG
CCCCGGAGGGGCCACTTTTTGCCGGAGGGGGAGCCGCGCCGAAGGCGTGGGGGAACCCCGCAGGGGTGCC
CTTCTTTGGGCACCAAAGAACTAGATATAGGGCGAAATGCGAAAGACTTAAAAATCAACAACTTAAAAAA
GGGGGGTACGCAACAGCTCATTGCGGCACCCCCCGCAATAGCTCATTGCGTAGGTTAAAGAAAATCTGTA
ATTGACTGCCACTTTTACGCAACGCATAATTGTTGTCGCGCTGCCGAAAAGTTGCAGCTGATTGCGCATG
GTGCCGCAACCGTGCGGCACCCCTACCGCATGGAGATAAGCATGGCCACGCAGTCCAGAGAAATCGGCAT
TCAAGCCAAGAACAAGCCCGGTCACTGGGTGCAAACGGAACGCAAAGCGCATGAGGCGTGGGCCGGGCTT
ATTGCGAGGAAACCCACGGCGGCAATGCTGCTGCATCACCTCGTGGCGCAGATGGGCCACCAGAACGCCG
TGGTGGTCAGCCAGAAGACACTTTCCAAGCTCATCGGACGTTCTTTGCGGACGGTCCAATACGCAGTCAA
GGACTTGGTGGCCGAGCGCTGGATCTCCGTCGTGAAGCTCAACGGCCCCGGCACCGTGTCGGCCTACGTG
GTCAATGACCGCGTGGCGTGGGGCCAGCCCCGCGACCAGTTGCGCCTGTCGGTGTTCAGTGCCGCCGTGG
TGGTTGATCACGACGACCAGGACGAATCGCTGTTGGGGCATGGCGACCTGCGCCGCATCCCGACCCTGTA
TCCGGGCGAGCAGCAACTACCGACCGGCCCCGGCGAGGAGCCGCCCAGCCAGCCCGGCATTCCGGGCATG
GAACCAGACCTGCCAGCCTTGACCGAAACGGAGGAATGGGAACGGCGCGGGCAGCAGCGCCTGCCGATGC
CCGATGAGCCGTGTTTTCTGGACGATGGCGAGCCGTTGGAGCCGCCGACACGGGTCACGCTGCCGCGCCG
GTAGCACTTGGGTTGCGCAGCAACCCGTAAGTGCGCTGTTCCAGACTATCGGCTGTAGCCGCCTCGCCGC
CCTATACCTTGTCTGCCTCCCCGCGTTGCGTCGCGGTGCATGGAGCCGGGCCACCTCGACCTGAATGGAA
GCCGGCGGCACCTCGCTAACGGATTCACCGTTTTTATCAGGCTCTGGGAGGCAGAATAAATGATCATATC
GTCAATTATTACCTCCACGGGGAGAGCCTGAGCAAACTGGCCTCAGGCATTTGAGAAGCACACGGTCACA
CTGCTTCCGGTAGTCAATAAACCGGTAAACCAGCAATAGACATAAGCGGCTATTTAACGACCCTGCCCTG
AACCGACGACCGGGTCGAATTTGCTTTCGAATTTCTGCCATTCATCCGCTTATTATCACTTATTCAGGCG
TAGCAACCAGGCGTTTAAGGGCACCAATAACTGCCTTAAAAAAATTACGCCCCGCCCTGCCACTCATCGC
AGTACGGCCTATTGGTTAAAAAATGAGCTGATTTAACAAAAATTTAACGCGAATTTTAACAAAATATTAA
CGC
Features (pLannotate 1.2.2; 27 found; start..end, strand, type, name):
     13..168     -  CDS            lacZα (fragment): LacZα fragment of β-galactosidase; lacZ fragment
    176..194     +  promoter       T7 promoter: promoter for bacteriophage T7 RNA polymerase
    221..250     +  promoter       trc promoter: strong E. coli promoter; hybrid between the trp and lac UV5 promoters
    258..274     +  protein_bind   lac operator: The lac repressor binds to the lac operator to inhibit transcription in E. coli. This inhibition can be relieved by adding lactose or isopropyl-β-D-thiogalactopyranoside (IPTG). lac repressor encoded by lacI
    315..1190    +  CDS            araC: ARAC_ECOLI - Experimental evidence at protein level: Swiss-Prot protein existence level 1. Transcription factor that regulates the expression of several genes involved in the transport and metabolism of L-arabinose (PubMed:4362626, PubMed:328165, PubMed:6251457, PubMed:2962192, PubMed:6319708, PubMed:2231717, PubMed:1447222). Functions both as a positive and a negative regulator (PubMed:328165, PubMed:6251457). In the presence of arabinose, activates the expression of the araBAD, araE, araFGH and araJ promoters (PubMed:4362626, PubMed:328165, PubMed:6251457, PubMed:2962192, PubMed:6319708, Pub
   1199..1285    +  terminator     rrnB T1 terminator: Escherichia coli rrnB; transcription terminator T1 from the E. coli rrnB gene
   1316..1352    +  misc_feature   MCS (fragment): pBluescript multiple cloning site
   1375..1391    +  protein_bind   lac operator: The lac repressor binds to the lac operator to inhibit transcription in E. coli. This inhibition can be relieved by adding lactose or isopropyl-β-D-thiogalactopyranoside (IPTG). lac repressor encoded by lacI
   1407..1625    +  CDS            N-MYC2 (fragment): MYC2_MARMO - Protein inferred from homology: Swiss-Prot protein existence level 3. From Marmota monax (Woodchuck).
   1593..1622    +  CDS            Myc: Myc (human c-Myc proto-oncogene) epitope tag
   1757..1791    +  promoter       araBAD promoter (fragment): araBAD; promoter of the L-arabinose operon of E. coli; the araC regulatory gene is transcribed in the opposite direction (Guzman et al., 1995)
   1800..1819    +  protein_bind   lac operator (symmetric): The lac repressor binds to the lac operator to inhibit transcription in E. coli. This inhibition can be relieved by adding lactose or isopropyl-β-D-thiogalactopyranoside (IPTG). The symmetric lac operator was optimized for tight binding of lac repressor. lac repressor encoded by lacI
   1833..1849    +  protein_bind   lac operator: The lac repressor binds to the lac operator to inhibit transcription in E. coli. This inhibition can be relieved by adding lactose or isopropyl-β-D-thiogalactopyranoside (IPTG). lac repressor encoded by lacI
   1914..2627    +  CDS            λ repressor (sequence partly withheld): phage λ repressor; cI
   2628..2694    +  misc_feature   MCS (fragment): pBluescript multiple cloning site
   2707..2725    -  promoter       T3 promoter: promoter for bacteriophage T3 RNA polymerase
   2770..2786    -  protein_bind   lac operator: The lac repressor binds to the lac operator to inhibit transcription in E. coli. This inhibition can be relieved by adding lactose or isopropyl-β-D-thiogalactopyranoside (IPTG). lac repressor encoded by lacI
   2794..2824    -  promoter       lac promoter: promoter for the E. coli lac operon
   2839..2860    -  protein_bind   CAP binding site: CAP binding activates transcription in the presence of cAMP. E. coli catabolite activator protein
   2873..2965    -  CDS            lacI (fragment): lac repressor; lacI; The lac repressor binds to the lac operator to inhibit transcription in E. coli. This inhibition can be relieved by adding lactose or isopropyl-β-D-thiogalactopyranoside (IPTG).
   2976..3606    -  CDS            CmR (fragment): chloramphenicol acetyltransferase; cat; confers resistance to chloramphenicol
   3607..3709    -  promoter       cat promoter: promoter of the E. coli cat gene encoding chloramphenicol acetyltransferase
   5102..5873    +  rep_origin     pBBR1 oriV: replication origin of the broad-host-range plasmid pBBR1 from Bordetella bronchiseptica; requires the pBBR1 Rep protein for replication
   5874..6536    +  CDS            pBBR1 Rep: replication protein for the broad-host-range plasmid pBBR1 from Bordetella bronchiseptica
   6597..6666    +  CDS            TcR (fragment): tetracycline efflux protein; tet; confers resistance to tetracycline
   6996..7027    -  CDS            CmR (fragment): chloramphenicol acetyltransferase confers resistance to chloramphenicol
   7027..9       +  rep_origin     M13 ori (fragment) (across the origin): M13 bacteriophage origin of replication; arrow indicates direction of (+) strand synthesis
