[The description below was written by a language model from this plasmid's Addgene catalogue record and pLannotate feature annotations shown in this document.]
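Description:
pOP523 is a low-copy bacterial expression plasmid built on the broad-host-range pBBR1MCS backbone. It replicates from the pBBR1 oriV together with the plasmid-encoded pBBR1 Rep protein and is selected with chloramphenicol through a cat promoter–driven chloramphenicol acetyltransferase gene. Backbone remnants are also annotated: a lacZα fragment, the lac promoter/operator with its CAP site, flanking T7 and T3 promoters, pieces of the pBluescript-type multiple cloning site, a partial M13 origin, and short lacI, TcR and CmR fragments that are unlikely to be functional.

The synthetic insert, assembled by Gibson cloning, encodes two transcriptional regulators. The first unit places araC, the arabinose-responsive activator/repressor of the E. coli ara regulon, downstream of a trc promoter with a lac operator and is closed by the rrnB T1 terminator. Further downstream lies the phage λ cI repressor coding sequence. It is preceded by a fragment of the araBAD promoter and several lac operators, one of them the symmetric tight-binding version. This layout suggests that cI expression could respond to both arabinose/AraC and LacI/IPTG, although the record does not spell out that logic. Between the two genes, the annotation software also reports another lac operator and a short region matching a Myc epitope tag (and, by homology, an N-Myc fragment); the role of this segment is not stated.

According to the catalogue entry, pOP523 is meant to be used with a companion plasmid, pOP549, which it "encrypts". It belongs to work on encryption and steganography of synthetic gene circuits, and it presumably acts by supplying regulators that determine how the partner circuit behaves.
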