Addgene plasmid #85942: pOP523
Purpose: Encodes araC and LambdaCI. To be used with pOP549. Encrypts pOP549.
Depositing lab: Timothy Lu. Depositing organization: Massachusetts Institute of Technology. Publication: Encryption and steganography of synthetic gene circuits. Purcell O, Wang J, Siuti P, Lu TK. Nat Commun. 2018 Nov 22;9(1):4942. doi: 10.1038/s41467-018-07144-7. PubMed 30467337.
Backbone
  Vector backbone: pBBR1MCS
  Vector type: Bacterial Expression
Growth in bacteria
  Bacterial resistance: Chloramphenicol, 25 μg/mL
  Growth temperature: 37°C
  Growth strain: DH5alpha
  Copy number: Low Copy
Gene/Insert
  Gene/Insert name: araC and LambdaCI
  Species: Synthetic
  Cloning method: Gibson Cloning
  Sequencing primers: 5′ unknown
Terms and licenses: Academic/Nonprofit Terms; Industry Terms: Not Available to Industry
How to cite: pOP523 was a gift from Timothy Lu (Addgene plasmid # 85942 ; http://n2t.net/addgene:85942 ; RRID:Addgene_85942)
